>Addgene plasmid #225632 | pEMS2368 | addgene full sequence | sequence record 445473 | Addgene NGS Result
GTCGGGGCTGGCTTAACTATGCGGCATCAGAGCAGATTGTACTGAGAGTGCACCATATGCGGTGTGAAAT
ACCGCACAGATGCGTAAGGAGAAAATACCGCATCAGGCGCCATTCGCCATTCAGGCTGCGCAACTGTTGG
GAAGGGCGATCGGTGCGGGCCTCTTCGCTATTACGCCAGCTGGCGAAAGGGGGATGTGCTGCAAGGCGAT
TAAGTTGGGTAACGCCAGGGTTTTCCCAGTCACGACGTTGTAAAACGACGGCCAGTGAATTCGAGCTCGG
TACCTCGCGAATGCATCTAGATGGCCGGCCGAAAAATACCTAGTCTTGAACTTTGGAGTTCCAAATTCCA
CATGATCGACTTCCTCAAGGCTTTTCACTTGACGAACAAATTGCATGCCAAGAAATCGTCAAAATTCTAT
CAAGCTTAATTATGCAATTTCTGTCTATAAATGACATACCTCCTGTACCCTATGACACCCACCTATGCAC
TAATAAGATGTGACAGCTGCATCACCAACAAAGCCTCCCCCGCCTGCCATTCTCTTCGGAGGTGAGCACC
TCCTGCTCGGGAGGAACTGACAGAGACAGGAGGAGGTGGGGACACAGTTCCCCTACTCTGACAGGAGGCA
AGGTGGGAATAATTGGTACTGATAGATCTAAGTTTATGGGAGGTGGGAGGAAGTTCATAGAGTTCCTACC
TGACAACCTAGATTCATCTGAAGGAGGAGTGCCAGTTAAGAGACTGTTACAAGAAGTATCGAGAACCTGA
GTTGATGACATTGGGAACAAAGCTGTCCCAACCTCCCCCTTCTCCGGGGTTTCTTTTTTGACCTGATCCC
TCAGTGATCTTTGACGCTGGGCTTTGCTGCCCGGCAGGTGTCACTCATCCTTCACCCCTCCCCTCCCAGC
TCACCCTCTTCGCCGCCTGGTCTCAGGGTCTTCTTCACTCCTTTCTACCTCTCCTTGTCTCTCTCCCATC
CCATTCCTGGAAGTTCTGGACTGGAGGTGGTTGCTCTGGCTTCTCCTCCCTCCTAGGACCCTCAGATAGT
GTTGGGGGCAGGGGGAGTGCGGCGGGGAGGGCACAGGATGGGCTGGCGAGGAGAGTGAGTGCTGGGCTCG
CACCGGGAGCCGGGAGCCTGACGTCACCACGCCCTGCCTGTCAATCTGCAGCGCGCGCCGCTCGCAGCCG
CCTTTTCTGCCACCAACTGTATCTCTCACTCGCGGAGCCGGCACAGCGACAGGCGCCCCGCGCTTGCCTC
CTCCCCGGCCCGGCCGCCTCCTGCAGGCAGCTGCTCTGTTTGCGCGGGGAGCTCAGCCCGGCGCCCCGCC
TCGGCGCCCATGACCAGCGACTTCCAGAAGTCCTGACGCCCCAGGTGAGTGGCCGAGTTCCCAGGGAACT
TTGAGGATGTGGGGAGAGGAGGGGAGAAAGATATCCAGGGGACAGGTCTTTCCAGAAGAGGAGAAATGGA
GCCAACCTTGACTCCCACCCTCTGCTGCCCCCATACACACACCCTAGTCTCTCCTCCCAGACCCCCTTCG
CAGGGGTCTCTGGGCTCCAGGACTCTCCAGGCTTCGCAATGCCAGAAACTTCGCTTTCAGCACCGCGGAC
AGCGTCTCTGCTGCCCAGCCCCATGGGGATGTCCTGGTCGCGCCGCCACAACCCAGGCGGGAGGCGCGCC
ATCGGATCCCGGGCCCGTCGACTGCAGAGGCCTGCATGCAAGCTTGGCGTAATCATGGTCATAGCTGTTT
CCTGTGTGAAATTGTTATCCGCTCACAATTCCACACAACATACGAGCCGGAAGCATAAAGTGTAAAGCCT
GGGGTGCCTAATGAGTGAGCTAACTCACATTAATTGCGTTGCGCTCACTGCCCGCTTTCCAGTCGGGAAA
CCTGTCGTGCCAGCTGCATTAATGAATCGGCCAACGCGCGGGGAGAGGCGGTTTGCGTATTGGGCGCTCT
TCCGCTTCCTCGCTCACTGACTCGCTGCGCTCGGTCGTTCGGCTGCGGCGAGCGGTATCAGCTCACTCAA
AGGCGGTAATACGGTTATCCACAGAATCAGGGGATAACGCAGGAAAGAACATGTGAGCAAAAGGCCAGCA
AAAGGCCAGGAACCGTAAAAAGGCCGCGTTGCTGGCGTTTTTCCATAGGCTCCGCCCCCCTGACGAGCAT
CACAAAAATCGACGCTCAAGTCAGAGGTGGCGAAACCCGACAGGACTATAAAGATACCAGGCGTTTCCCC
CTGGAAGCTCCCTCGTGCGCTCTCCTGTTCCGACCCTGCCGCTTACCGGATACCTGTCCGCCTTTCTCCC
TTCGGGAAGCGTGGCGCTTTCTCATAGCTCACGCTGTAGGTATCTCAGTTCGGTGTAGGTCGTTCGCTCC
AAGCTGGGCTGTGTGCACGAACCCCCCGTTCAGCCCGACCGCTGCGCCTTATCCGGTAACTATCGTCTTG
AGTCCAACCCGGTAAGACACGACTTATCGCCACTGGCAGCAGCCACTGGTAACAGGATTAGCAGAGCGAG
GTATGTAGGCGGTGCTACAGAGTTCTTGAAGTGGTGGCCTAACTACGGCTACACTAGAAGAACAGTATTT
GGTATCTGCGCTCTGCTGAAGCCAGTTACCTTCGGAAAAAGAGTTGGTAGCTCTTGATCCGGCAAACAAA
CCACCGCTGGTAGCGGTGGTTTTTTTGTTTGCAAGCAGCAGATTACGCGCAGAAAAAAAGGATCTCAAGA
AGATCCTTTGATCTTTTCTACGGGGTCTGACGCTCAGTGGAACGAAAACTCACGTTAAGGGATTTTGGTC
ATGAGATTATCAAAAAGGATCTTCACCTAGATCCTTTTAAATTAAAAATGAAGTTTTAAATCAATCTAAA
GTATATATGAGTAAACTTGGTCTGACAGTTACCAATGCTTAATCAGTGAGGCACCTATCTCAGCGATCTG
TCTATTTCGTTCATCCATAGTTGCCTGACTCCCCGTCGTGTAGATAACTACGATACGGGAGGGCTTACCA
TCTGGCCCCAGTGCTGCAATGATACCGCGAGACCCACGCTCACCGGCTCCAGATTTATCAGCAATAAACC
AGCCAGCCGGAAGGGCCGAGCGCAGAAGTGGTCCTGCAACTTTATCCGCCTCCATCCAGTCTATTAATTG
TTGCCGGGAAGCTAGAGTAAGTAGTTCGCCAGTTAATAGTTTGCGCAACGTTGTTGCCATTGCTACAGGC
ATCGTGGTGTCACGCTCGTCGTTTGGTATGGCTTCATTCAGCTCCGGTTCCCAACGATCAAGGCGAGTTA
CATGATCCCCCATGTTGTGCAAAAAAGCGGTTAGCTCCTTCGGTCCTCCGATCGTTGTCAGAAGTAAGTT
GGCCGCAGTGTTATCACTCATGGTTATGGCAGCACTGCATAATTCTCTTACTGTCATGCCATCCGTAAGA
TGCTTTTCTGTGACTGGTGAGTACTCAACCAAGTCATTCTGAGAATAGTGTATGCGGCGACCGAGTTGCT
CTTGCCCGGCGTCAATACGGGATAATACCGCGCCACATAGCAGAACTTTAAAAGTGCTCATCATTGGAAA
ACGTTCTTCGGGGCGAAAACTCTCAAGGATCTTACCGCTGTTGAGATCCAGTTCGATGTAACCCACTCGT
GCACCCAACTGATCTTCAGCATCTTTTACTTTCACCAGCGTTTCTGGGTGAGCAAAAACAGGAAGGCAAA
ATGCCGCAAAAAAGGGAATAAGGGCGACACGGAAATGTTGAATACTCATACTCTTCCTTTTTCAATATTA
TTGAAGCATTTATCAGGGTTATTGTCTCATGAGCGGATACATATTTGAATGTATTTAGAAAAATAAACAA
ATAGGGGTTCCGCGCACATTTCCCCGAAAAGTGCCACCTGACGTCTAAGAAACCATTATTATCATGACAT
TAACCTATAAAAATAGGCGTATCACGAGGCCCTTTCGTCTCGCGCGTTTCGGTGATGACGGTGAAAACCT
CTGACACATGCAGCTCCCGGAGACGGTCACAGCTTGTCTGTAAGCGGATGCCGGGAGCAGACAAGCCCGT
CAGGGCGCGTCAGCGGGTGTTGGCGGG
Features (pLannotate 1.2.2; 11 found; start..end, strand, type, name):
      8..107     +  misc_feature   bom (fragment): basis of mobility region from pBR322
    113..270     -  CDS            lacZα (fragment): LacZα fragment of β-galactosidase; lacZ fragment
   1596..1612    +  promoter       hSyn promoter (fragment): human synapsin I promoter; confers neuron-specific expression (Kügler et al., 2003)
   1762..1778    -  protein_bind   lac operator: The lac repressor binds to the lac operator to inhibit transcription in E. coli. This inhibition can be relieved by adding lactose or isopropyl-β-D-thiogalactopyranoside (IPTG). lac repressor encoded by lacI
   1786..1816    -  promoter       lac promoter: promoter for the E. coli lac operon
   1831..1852    -  protein_bind   CAP binding site: CAP binding activates transcription in the presence of cAMP. E. coli catabolite activator protein
   1865..1957    -  CDS            lacI (fragment): lac repressor; lacI; The lac repressor binds to the lac operator to inhibit transcription in E. coli. This inhibition can be relieved by adding lactose or isopropyl-β-D-thiogalactopyranoside (IPTG).
   2140..2728    -  rep_origin     ori: high-copy-number ColE1/pMB1/pBR322/pUC origin of replication
   2899..3759    -  CDS            AmpR: β-lactamase; bla; confers resistance to ampicillin, carbenicillin, and related antibiotics
   3760..3864    -  promoter       AmpR promoter: bla
   3959..3994    +  CDS            rop (fragment): Rop protein, which maintains plasmids at low copy number; rop
