[The description below was written by a language model from this plasmid's Addgene catalogue record and pLannotate feature annotations shown in this document.]
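Description:
pEMS2368 is a high-copy bacterial cloning plasmid built on the pUC57 backbone that serves as a storage and source vector for Ple385, a MiniPromoter derived from the human GPR6 gene. It is propagated in E. coli using the pUC-type ColE1/pMB1 origin of replication and is selected with ampicillin through the β-lactamase (AmpR) gene and its native promoter. The feature table also picks up typical pUC-family remnants: a lacZα fragment with the lac promoter, lac operator and CAP binding site, plus short fragments of lacI, rop and the pBR322 bom region. None of these play a functional role in the payload.

The insert, recorded as 1,362 bp of human sequence, sits between FseI and AscI sites that were both preserved during cloning, so the MiniPromoter can be excised as a cassette and moved into other vectors. It occupies the otherwise unannotated stretch within the interrupted lacZα region and can be sequenced from the flanking M13 forward and reverse primer sites. The only annotation inside that stretch is a 17-nt match to the human synapsin I promoter, which is too short to indicate a real hSyn element and is most likely a chance similarity. No reporter, coding sequence, polyadenylation signal or viral elements are annotated, so the plasmid is not an expression construct in itself.

MiniPromoters are compact, designed assemblies of human regulatory sequence intended to drive cell-type-restricted expression. The associated publication concerns selective expression in medium spiny neurons. The recorded backbone and insert sizes add up to more than the 4,087 nt sequenced record, a discrepancy the record does not explain.
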