Addgene plasmid #225632: pEMS2368
Purpose: High Copy number plasmid containing Ple385 (GPR6 MiniPromoter) insert
Depositing lab: Elizabeth Simpson. Depositing organization: University of British Columbia. Publication: New MiniPromoter Ple389 (ADORA2A) drives selective expression in medium spiny neurons in mice and non-human primates. de Moura Gomes A, L Petkau T, J Korecki A, Fornes O, Galvan A, Lu G, M Hill A, Ling Lam S, Yao A, A Farkas R, W Wasserman W, Smith Y, M Simpson E, R Leavitt B. Sci Rep. 2024 Nov 15;14(1):28194. doi: 10.1038/s41598-024-79004-y. PubMed 39548191.
Backbone
  Vector backbone: pUC57
  Backbone manufacturer: GenScript
  Backbone size w/o insert (bp): 3518
  Vector type: Unspecified
Growth in bacteria
  Bacterial resistance: Ampicillin, 100 μg/mL
  Growth temperature: 37°C
  Growth strain: DH5alpha
  Copy number: High Copy
Gene/Insert
  Gene/Insert name: Ple385 (alt name: GPR6 MiniPromoter)
  Species: H. sapiens (human)
  Insert size (bp): 1362
  Entrez Gene: GPR6
  Cloning method: Restriction Enzyme; 5′ cloning site Fse (not destroyed); 3′ cloning site AscI (not destroyed)
  Sequencing primers: 5′ M13-fwd; 3′ M13-rev
Terms and licenses: Academic/Nonprofit Terms; Industry Terms: Not Available to Industry
How to cite: pEMS2368 was a gift from Elizabeth Simpson (Addgene plasmid # 225632 ; http://n2t.net/addgene:225632 ; RRID:Addgene_225632)
